>Addgene plasmid #91642 | pPN197 | addgene full sequence | sequence record 180355 | Addgene NGS Result
GAGGGCCTATTTCCCATGATTCCTTCATATTTGCATATACGATACAAGGCTGTTAGAGAGATAATTGGAA
TTAATTTGACTGTAAACACAAAGATATTAGTACAAAATACGTGACGTAGAAAGTAATAATTTCTTGGGTA
GTTTGCAGTTTTAAAATTATGTTTTAAAATGGACTATCATATGCTTACCGTAACTTGAAAGTATTTCGAT
TTCTTGGCTTTATATATCTTGTGGAAAGGACGAAACACCGACAACGAGCCGCATGAGAGCGTTTTAGAGC
TAGAAATAGCAAGTTAAAATAAGGCTAGTCCGTTATCAACTTGAAAAAGTGGCACCGAGTCGGTGCTTTT
TTAAGCTTGGCGTAATCATGGTCATAGCTGTTTCCTGTGTGAAATTGTTATCCGCTCACAATTCCACACA
ACATACGAGCCGGAAGCATAAAGTGTAAAGCCTGGGGTGCCTAATGAGTGAGCTAACTCACATTAATTGC
GTTGCGCTCACTGCCCGCTTTCCAGTCGGGAAACCTGTCGTGCCAGCTGCATTAATGAATCGGCCAACGC
GCGGGGAGAGGCGGTTTGCGTATTGGGCGCTCTTCCGCTTCCTCGCTCACTGACTCGCTGCGCTCGGTCG
TTCGGCTGCGGCGAGCGGTATCAGCTCACTCAAAGGCGGTAATACGGTTATCCACAGAATCAGGGGATAA
CGCAGGAAAGAACATGTGAGCAAAAGGCCAGCAAAAGGCCAGGAACCGTAAAAAGGCCGCGTTGCTGGCG
TTTTTCCATAGGCTCCGCCCCCCTGACGAGCATCACAAAAATCGACGCTCAAGTCAGAGGTGGCGAAACC
CGACAGGACTATAAAGATACCAGGCGTTTCCCCCTGGAAGCTCCCTCGTGCGCTCTCCTGTTCCGACCCT
GCCGCTTACCGGATACCTGTCCGCCTTTCTCCCTTCGGGAAGCGTGGCGCTTTCTCATAGCTCACGCTGT
AGGTATCTCAGTTCGGTGTAGGTCGTTCGCTCCAAGCTGGGCTGTGTGCACGAACCCCCCGTTCAGCCCG
ACCGCTGCGCCTTATCCGGTAACTATCGTCTTGAGTCCAACCCGGTAAGACACGACTTATCGCCACTGGC
AGCAGCCACTGGTAACAGGATTAGCAGAGCGAGGTATGTAGGCGGTGCTACAGAGTTCTTGAAGTGGTGG
CCTAACTACGGCTACACTAGAAGAACAGTATTTGGTATCTGCGCTCTGCTGAAGCCAGTTACCTTCGGAA
AAAGAGTTGGTAGCTCTTGATCCGGCAAACAAACCACCGCTGGTAGCGGTGGTTTTTTTGTTTGCAAGCA
GCAGATTACGCGCAGAAAAAAAGGATCTCAAGAAGATCCTTTGATCTTTTCTACGGGGTCTGACGCTCAG
TGGAACGAAAACTCACGTTAAGGGATTTTGGTCATGAGATTATCAAAAAGGATCTTCACCTAGATCCTTT
TAAATTAAAAATGAAGTTTTAAATCAATCTAAAGTATATATGAGTAAACTTGGTCTGACAGTTACCAATG
CTTAATCAGTGAGGCACCTATCTCAGCGATCTGTCTATTTCGTTCATCCATAGTTGCCTGACTCCCCGTC
GTGTAGATAACTACGATACGGGAGGGCTTACCATCTGGCCCCAGTGCTGCAATGATACCGCGAGACCCAC
GCTCACCGGCTCCAGATTTATCAGCAATAAACCAGCCAGCCGGAAGGGCCGAGCGCAGAAGTGGTCCTGC
AACTTTATCCGCCTCCATCCAGTCTATTAATTGTTGCCGGGAAGCTAGAGTAAGTAGTTCGCCAGTTAAT
AGTTTGCGCAACGTTGTTGCCATTGCTACAGGCATCGTGGTGTCACGCTCGTCGTTTGGTATGGCTTCAT
TCAGCTCCGGTTCCCAACGATCAAGGCGAGTTACATGATCCCCCATGTTGTGCAAAAAAGCGGTTAGCTC
CTTCGGTCCTCCGATCGTTGTCAGAAGTAAGTTGGCCGCAGTGTTATCACTCATGGTTATGGCAGCACTG
CATAATTCTCTTACTGTCATGCCATCCGTAAGATGCTTTTCTGTGACTGGTGAGTACTCAACCAAGTCAT
TCTGAGAATAGTGTATGCGGCGACCGAGTTGCTCTTGCCCGGCGTCAATACGGGATAATACCGCGCCACA
TAGCAGAACTTTAAAAGTGCTCATCATTGGAAAACGTTCTTCGGGGCGAAAACTCTCAAGGATCTTACCG
CTGTTGAGATCCAGTTCGATGTAACCCACTCGTGCACCCAACTGATCTTCAGCATCTTTTACTTTCACCA
GCGTTTCTGGGTGAGCAAAAACAGGAAGGCAAAATGCCGCAAAAAAGGGAATAAGGGCGACACGGAAATG
TTGAATACTCATACTCTTCCTTTTTCAATATTATTGAAGCATTTATCAGGGTTATTGTCTCATGAGCGGA
TACATATTTGAATGTATTTAGAAAAATAAACAAATAGGGGTTCCGCGCACATTTCCCCGAAAAGTGCCAC
CTGACGTCTAAGAAACCATTATTATCATGACATTAACCTATAAAAATAGGCGTATCACGAGGCCCTTTCG
TCTCGCGCGTTTCGGTGATGACGGTGAAAACCTCTGACACATGCAGCTCCCGGAGACGGTCACAGCTTGT
CTGTAAGCGGATGCCGGGAGCAGACAAGCCCGTCAGGGCGCGTCAGCGGGTGTTGGCGGGTGTCGGGGCT
GGCTTAACTATGCGGCATCAGAGCAGATTGTACTGAGAGTGCACCATATGCGGTGTGAAATACCGCACAG
ATGCGTAAGGAGAAAATACCGCATCAGGCGCCATTCGCCATTCAGGCTGCGCAACTGTTGGGAAGGGCGA
TCGGTGCGGGCCTCTTCGCTATTACGCCAGCTGGCGAAAGGGGGATGTGCTGCAAGGCGATTAAGTTGGG
TAACGCCAGGGTTTTCCCAGTCACGACGTTGTAAAACGACGGCCAGTGAATTCGAGCTCGGTACCCGGGG
ATCCGTTAATTAA
Features (pLannotate 1.2.2; 13 found; start..end, strand, type, name):
      1..241     +  promoter       U6 promoter: RNA polymerase III promoter for human U6 snRNA
    271..346     +  misc_RNA       gRNA scaffold: guide RNA scaffold for the Streptococcus pyogenes CRISPR/Cas9 system
    395..411     -  protein_bind   lac operator: The lac repressor binds to the lac operator to inhibit transcription in E. coli. This inhibition can be relieved by adding lactose or isopropyl-β-D-thiogalactopyranoside (IPTG). lac repressor encoded by lacI
    419..449     -  promoter       lac promoter: promoter for the E. coli lac operon
    464..485     -  protein_bind   CAP binding site: CAP binding activates transcription in the presence of cAMP. E. coli catabolite activator protein
    498..590     -  CDS            lacI (fragment): lac repressor; lacI; The lac repressor binds to the lac operator to inhibit transcription in E. coli. This inhibition can be relieved by adding lactose or isopropyl-β-D-thiogalactopyranoside (IPTG).
    773..1361    -  rep_origin     ori: high-copy-number ColE1/pMB1/pBR322/pUC origin of replication
   1532..2392    -  CDS            AmpR: β-lactamase; bla; confers resistance to ampicillin, carbenicillin, and related antibiotics
   2393..2497    -  promoter       AmpR promoter: bla
   2592..2627    +  CDS            rop (fragment): Rop protein, which maintains plasmids at low copy number; rop
   2729..2828    +  misc_feature   bom (fragment): basis of mobility region from pBR322
   2834..2991    -  CDS            lacZα (fragment): LacZα fragment of β-galactosidase; lacZ fragment
   2988..3014    +  misc_feature   MCS (fragment): pUC18/19 multiple cloning site
