[The description below was written by a language model from this plasmid's Addgene catalogue record and pLannotate feature annotations shown in this document.]
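Description:
pPN197 is a small (about 3.0 kb) CRISPR guide RNA expression plasmid built on a pUC19 backbone carrying a U6 promoter cassette. It is propagated in E. coli as a high-copy plasmid through the ColE1/pUC-type origin of replication and is selected with ampicillin via the β-lactamase gene (AmpR) and its native promoter. The rest of the backbone consists of pUC19 remnants that have no role in the payload: the lac promoter, operator and CAP binding site, fragments of lacZα and the multiple cloning site, and short annotated fragments of lacI, rop and bom. The plasmid has no mammalian selection marker, reporter or viral elements, and it does not encode Cas9.

The payload is a single sgRNA transcription unit. The human U6 promoter, an RNA polymerase III promoter suited to producing short, uncapped RNAs, sits at the start of the sequence. It is followed by a gap of roughly 30 nt and then the Streptococcus pyogenes Cas9 guide RNA scaffold. The gap corresponds to the position where a roughly 20-nt spacer targeting human MEF2C was inserted between two BbsI sites, both of which were destroyed during cloning. Transcription therefore yields a complete chimeric sgRNA that directs SpCas9 to the MEF2C locus.

Because Cas9 must be supplied separately, the plasmid is meant to be co-delivered into human cells with a Cas9 source. The associated publication describes a scaled workflow for CRISPR editing of human pluripotent stem cells to study genes implicated in psychiatric disease, and this MEF2C guide is one construct in that set.
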