Addgene plasmid #91642: pPN197
Purpose: Express sgRNA targeting human MEF2C
Depositing lab: Lindy Barrett. Depositing organization: Broad Institute. Publication: A Scaled Framework for CRISPR Editing of Human Pluripotent Stem Cells to Study Psychiatric Disease. Hazelbaker DZ, Beccard A, Bara AM, Dabkowski N, Messana A, Mazzucato P, Lam D, Manning D, Eggan K, Barrett LE. Stem Cell Reports. 2017 Oct 10;9(4):1315-1327. doi: 10.1016/j.stemcr.2017.09.006. PubMed 29020615.
Backbone
  Vector backbone: pUC19-U6 promoter
  Vector type: CRISPR
Growth in bacteria
  Bacterial resistance: Ampicillin, 100 μg/mL
  Growth temperature: 37°C
  Growth strain: DH5alpha
  Copy number: High Copy
Gene/Insert
  Gene/Insert name: MEF2C (alt name: NM_001193349.1)
  gRNA/shRNA sequence: ACAACGAGCCGCATGAGAGC
  Species: H. sapiens (human)
  Insert size (bp): 21
  Entrez Gene: MEF2C (a.k.a. C5DELq14.3, DEL5q14.3, NEDHSIL)
  Promoter: U6
  Cloning method: Restriction Enzyme; 5′ cloning site BbsI (destroyed during cloning); 3′ cloning site BbsI (destroyed during cloning)
  Sequencing primers: 5′ M13F (-21)
Terms and licenses: Academic/Nonprofit Terms; Industry Terms: Not Available to Industry
How to cite: pPN197 was a gift from Lindy Barrett (Addgene plasmid # 91642 ; http://n2t.net/addgene:91642 ; RRID:Addgene_91642)
